>Addgene plasmid #231000 | pFastBac Dual His6-TEV-CUL2, Rbx1 | addgene full sequence | sequence record 457944 | Addgene NGS Result
TTCTCTGTCACAGAATGAAAATTTTTCTGTCATCTCTTCGTTATTAATGTTTGTAATTGACTGAATATCA
ACGCTTATTTGCAGCCTGAATGGCGAATGGG
[124 nt withheld, positions 102-225]
C
[91 nt withheld, positions 227-317]
A
[49 nt withheld, positions 319-367]
CCTTTGACGTTGGAGTCCACGTTCTT
[37 nt withheld, positions 394-430]
ACCCTATCTCGGTCTATTCTTTTGATTTATAAGGGATTTTGCCGATTTCGGCCTATTGGTTAAAAAATGA
GCTGATTTAACAAAAATTTAACGCGAATTTTAACAAAATATTAACGCTTACAATTTAGGTGGCACTTTTC
GGGGAAATGTGCGCGGAACCCCTATTTGTTTATTTTTCTAAATACATTCAAATATGTATCCGCTCATGAG
ACAATAACCCTGATAAATGCTTCAATAATATTGAAAAAGGAAGAGTATGAGTATTCAACATTTCCGTGTC
GCCCTTATTCCCTTTTTTGCGGCATTTTGCCTTCCTGTTTTTGCTCACCCAGAAACGCTGGTGAAAGTAA
AAGATGCTGAAGATCAGTTGGGTGCACGAGTGGGTTACATCGAACTGGATCTCAACAGCGGTAAGATCCT
TGAGAGTTTTCGCCCCGAAGAACGTTTTCCAATGATGAGCACTTTTAAAGTTCTGCTATGTGGCGCGGTA
TTATCCCGTATTGACGCCGGGCAAGAGCAACTCGGTCGCCGCATACACTATTCTCAGAATGACTTGGTTG
AGTACTCACCAGTCACAGAAAAGCATCTTACGGATGGCATGACAGTAAGAGAATTATGCAGTGCTGCCAT
AACCATGAGTGATAACACTGCGGCCAACTTACTTCTGACAACGATCGGAGGACCGAAGGAGCTAACCGCT
TTTTTGCACAACATGGGGGATCATGTAACTCGCCTTGATCGTTGGGAACCGGAGCTGAATGAAGCCATAC
CAAACGACGAGCGTGACACCACGATGCCTGTAGCAATGGCAACAACGTTGCGCAAACTATTAACTGGCGA
ACTACTTACTCTAGCTTCCCGGCAACAATTAATAGACTGGATGGAGGCGGATAAAGTTGCAGGACCACTT
CTGCGCTCGGCCCTTCCGGCTGGCTGGTTTATTGCTGATAAATCTGGAGCCGGTGAGCGTGGGTCTCGCG
GTATCATTGCAGCACTGGGGCCAGATGGTAAGCCCTCCCGTATCGTAGTTATCTACACGACGGGGAGTCA
GGCAACTATGGATGAACGAAATAGACAGATCGCTGAGATAGGTGCCTCACTGATTAAGCATTGGTAACTG
TCAGACCAAGTTTACTCATATATACTTTAGATTGATTTAAAACTTCATTTTTAATTTAAAAGGATCTAGG
TGAAGATCCTTTTTGATAATCTCATGACCAAAATCCCTTAACGTGAGTTTTCGTTCCACTGAGCGTCAGA
CCCCGTAGAAAAGATCAAAGGATCTTCTTGAGATCCTTTTTTTCTGCGCGTAATCTGCTGCTTGCAAACA
AAAAAACCACCGCTACCAGCGGTGGTTTGTTTGCCGGATCAAGAGCTACCAACTCTTTTTCCGAAGGTAA
CTGGCTTCAGCAGAGCGCAGATACCAAATACTGTTCTTCTAGTGTAGCCGTAGTTAGGCCACCACTTCAA
GAACTCTGTAGCACCGCCTACATACCTCGCTCTGCTAATCCTGTTACCAGTGGCTGCTGCCAGTGGCGAT
AAGTCGTGTCTTACCGGGTTGGACTCAAGACGATAGTTACCGGATAAGGCGCAGCGGTCGGGCTGAACGG
GGGGTTCGTGCACACAGCCCAGCTTGGAGCGAACGACCTACACCGAACTGAGATACCTACAGCGTGAGCT
ATGAGAAAGCGCCACGCTTCCCGAAGGGAGAAAGGCGGACAGGTATCCGGTAAGCGGCAGGGTCGGAACA
GGAGAGCGCACGAGGGAGCTTCCAGGGGGAAACGCCTGGTATCTTTATAGTCCTGTCGGGTTTCGCCACC
TCTGACTTGAGCGTCGATTTTTGTGATGCTCGTCAGGGGGGCGGAGCCTATGGAAAAACGCCAGCAACGC
GGCCTTTTTACGGTTCCTGGCCTTTTGCTGGCCTTTTGCTCACATGTTCTTTCCTGCGTTATCCCCTGAT
TCTGTGGATAACCGTATTACCGCCTTTGAGTGAGCTGATACCGCTCGCCGCAGCCGAACGACCGAGCGCA
GCGAGTCAGTGAGCGAGGAAGCGGAAGAGCGCCTGATGCGGTATTTTCTCCTTACGCATCTGTGCGGTAT
TTCACACCGCATAGACCAGCCGCGTAACCTGGCAAAATCGGTTACGGTTGAGTAATAAATGGATGCCCTG
CGTAAGCGGGTGTGGGCGGACAATAAAGTCTTAAACTGAACAAAATAGATCTAAACTATGACAATAAAGT
CTTAAACTAGACAGAATAGTTGTAAACTGAAATCAGTCCAGTTATGCTGTGAAAAAGCATACTGGACTTT
TGTTATGGCTAAAGCAAACTCTTCATTTTCTGAAGTGCAAATTGCCCGTCGTATTAAAGAGGGGCGTGGC
CAAGGGCATGGTAAAGACTATATTCGCGGCGTTGTGACAATTTACCGAACAACTCCGCGGCCGGGAAGCC
GATCTCGGCTTGAACGAATTGTTAGGTGGCGGTACTTGGGTCGATATCAAAGTGCATCACTTCTTCCCGT
ATGCCCAACTTTGTATAGAGAGCCACTGCGGGATCGTCACCGTAATCTGCTTGCACGTAGATCACATAAG
CACCAAGCGCGTTGGCCTCATGCTTGAGGAGATTGATGAGCGCGGTGGCAATGCCCTGCCTCCGGTGCTC
GCCGGAGACTGCGAGATCATAGATATAGATCTCACTACGCGGCTGCTCAAACTTGGGCAGAACGTAAGCC
GCGAGAGCGCCAACAACCGCTTCTTGGTCGAAGGCAGCAAGCGCGATGAATGTCTTACTACGGAGCAAGT
TCCCGAGGTAATCGGAGTCCGGCTGATGTTGGGAGTAGGTGGCTACGTCTCCGAACTCACGACCGAAAAG
ATCAAGAGCAGCCCGCATGGATTTGACTTGGTCAGGGCCGAGCCTACATGTGCGAATGATGCCCATACTT
GAGCCACCTAACTTTGTTTTAGGGCGACTGCCCTGCTGCGTAACATCGTTGCTGCTGCGTAACATCGTTG
CTGCTCCATAACATCAAACATCGACCCACGGCGTAACGCGCTTGCTGCTTGGATGCCCGAGGCATAGACT
GTACAAAAAAACAGTCATAACAAGCCATGAAAACCGCCACTGCGCCGTTACCACCGCTGCGTTCGGTCAA
GGTTCTGGACCAGTTGCGTGAGCGCATACGCTACTTGCATTACAGTTTACGAACCGAACAGGCTTATGTC
AACTGGGTTCGTGCCTTCATCCGTTTCCACGGTGTGCGTCACCCGGCAACCTTGGGCAGCAGCGAAGTCG
AGGCATTTCTGTCCTGGCTGGCGAACGAGCGCAAGGTTTCGGTCTCCACGCATCGTCAGGCATTGGCGGC
CTTGCTGTTCTTCTACGGCAAGGTGCTGTGCACGGATCTGCCCTTGCTTCAGGAGATCGGTAGACCTCGG
CCGTCGCGGCGCTTGCCGGTGGTGCTGACCCCGGATGAAGTGGTTCGCATCCTCGGTTTTCTGGAAGGCG
AGCATCGTTTGTTCGCCCAGGACTCTAGCTATAGTTCTAGTGGTTGGCTACGTACCCGTAGTGGCTATGG
CAGGGCTTGCCGCCCCGACGTTGGCTGCGAGCCCTGGGCCTTCACCCGAACTTGGGGGTTGGGGTGGGGA
AAAGGAAGAAACGCGGGCGTATTGGTCCCAATGGGGTCTCGGTGGGGTATCGACAGAGTGCCAGCCCTGG
GACCGAACCCCGCGTTTATGAACAAACGACCCAACACCCGTGCGTTTTATTCTGTCTTTTTATTGCCGTC
ATAGCGCGGGTTCCTTCCGGTATTGTCTCCTTCCGTGTTTCAGTTAGCCTCCCCCATCTCCCGGTACCCT
A
[324 nt withheld, positions 4282-4605]
GGTGGCCTCGAGATCCCGGGTGATCAAGTCTTCGTCGAGTGATTGTAAATAAAATGTAATTTACAGTATA
GTATTTTAATTAATATACAAATGATTTGATAATAATTCTTATTTAACTATAATATATTGTGTTGGGTTGA
ATTAAAGGTCCGTATACTCCGGAATATTAATAGATCATGGAGATAATTAAAATGATAACCATCTCGCAAA
TAAATAAGTATTTTACTGTTTTCGTAACAGTTTTGTAATAAAAAAACCTATAAATATTCCGGATTATTCA
TACCGTCCCACCATCGGGCGCGGATCCGCCACCATGCATCATCATCACCATCACGGCGGCGAGAACCTGT
ACTTCCAGGGCATGTCTTTAAAACCAAGAGTAGTGGATTTTGATGAGACATGGAACAAACTCCTAACTAC
AATCAAAGCTGTTGTTATGTTGGAATATGTCGAGCGAGCAACATGGAATGACCGCTTCTCAGATATCTAT
GCTTTATGTGTGGCCTATCCTGAACCACTTGGAGAAAGACTTTATGCGGAAACAAAGATTTTTTTGGAAA
GTCACGTTCGGCATTTGTATAAGAGAGTTCTGGAGTCTGAAGAACAAGTGCTTGTTATGTATCATAGGTA
CTGGGAAGAATACAGCAAAGGCGCCGACTATATGGACTGCTTATATAGGTATCTCAATACCCAGTATATT
AAAAAGAATAAATTGACAGAAGCTGATATACAGTATGGCTATGGTGGAGTAGATATGAATGAACCACTTA
TGGAAATAGGAGAGCTAGCATTGGATATGTGGAGGAAGTTAATGGTTGAACCCCTTCAGAACATCCTCAT
CCGGATGCTGCTTCGAGAAATTAAAAATGATCGTGGTGGTGAAGATCCAAACCAGAAAGTAATCCATGGG
GTTATTAACTCCTTTGTTCATGTTGAACAGTATAAGAAAAAATTTCCCTTAAAGTTTTATCAGGGAATAT
TCGTGTCTCCCTTTCTGACTGAAACGGGAGAATATTACAAGCAAGAAGCTTCAAATTTATTACAAGAATC
AAATTGTTCACAGTATATGGAAAAGGTTCTAGGTAGATTAAAAGATGAAGAAATTAGATGTCGAAAATAT
TTGCATCCAAGTTCATATACTAAAGTGATTCATGAGTGTCAGCAGCGGATGGTAGCAGACCACTTACAGT
TCTTACATTCAGAGTGCCACAGCATCATTCAGCAAGAGAGGAAGAACGACATGGCAAATATGTACGTCTT
ACTCCGTGCTGTGTCCAGTGGTTTACCTCATATGATTGAGGAGCTGCAGAAACATATCCATGACGAGGGC
CTCAGAGCGACCAGTAACCTTACTCAGGAACATATGCCAACACTATTTGTGGAATCAGTTTTGGAAGTAC
ATGGTAAATTCGTTCAACTTATCAACACTGTTTTGAATGGTGATCAGCATTTTATGAGTGCTTTAGATAA
GGCCCTTACATCTGTTGTAAATTACAGAGAACCCAAGTCTGTTTGCAAAGCGCCTGAACTGCTTGCTAAG
TACTGTGACAACTTGCTAAAGAAGTCAGCGAAGGGGATGACTGAAAATGAAGTGGAGGACAAGCTCACTA
GCTTCATCACAGTTTTCAAGTACATTGATGACAAGGACGTCTTTCAGAAGTTCTATGCAAGAATGCTAGC
AAAACGTCTAATTCACGGGTTGTCTATGTCTATGGATTCTGAAGAAGCCATGATCAATAAATTAAAGCAA
GCCTGTGGTTATGAGTTTACCAGCAAGCTGCATCGAATGTATACAGACATGAGTGTCAGCGCTGATTTGA
ACAATAAGTTCAACAATTTCATCAGAAACCAAGACACCGTGATTGACTTGGGGATTAGTTTCCAAATATA
TGTTCTTCAGGCTGGTGCGTGGCCTCTCACTCAGGCTCCTTCATCTACATTTGCAATTCCCCAAGAGCTA
GAGAAAAGTGTACAGATGTTTGAATTGTTTTATAGCCAGCATTTCAGTGGACGGAAGCTGACATGGTTGC
ATTATCTCTGTACAGGTGAAGTTAAAATGAACTATTTGGGAAAACCATATGTAGCTATGGTTACAACCTA
CCAAATGGCAGTTCTTCTTGCCTTTAACAACAGTGAAACTGTCAGCTACAAAGAACTTCAAGACAGTACC
CAGATGAATGAAAAGGAGCTGACCAAAACAATCAAATCATTACTTGATGTGAAAATGATTAACCATGATT
CAGAAAAGGAAGATATCGATGCAGAATCTTCATTTTCATTAAATATGAGCTTCAGCAGTAAGAGAACAAA
ATTTAAGATTACTACGTCAATGCAGAAGGATACGCCACAAGAACTGGAACAGACTAGAAGTGCTGTAGAT
GAGGACCGGAAAATGTATCTTCAAGCTGCTATTGTCCGCATCATGAAAGCACGAAAAGTGCTTCGGCACA
ACGCCCTCATTCAAGAGGTAATCAGCCAGTCAAGAGCCAGGTTCAATCCCAGTATCAGCATGATTAAGAA
GTGCATAGAAGTTCTGATAGACAAACAGTACATCGAGCGCAGCCAAGCATCTGCAGATGAATACAGTTAC
GTCGCATGATCTAGAGCCTGCAGTCTCGACAAGCTTGTCGAGAAGTACTAGAGGATCATAATCAGCCATA
CCACATTTGTAGAGGTTTTACTTGCTTTAAAAAACCTCCCACACCTCCCCCTGAACCTGAAACATAAAAT
GAATGCAATTGTTGTTGTTAACTTGTTTATTGCAGCTTATAATGGTTACAAATAAAGCAATAGCATCACA
AATTTCACAAATAAAGCATTTTTTTCACTGCATTCTAGTTGTGGTTTGTCCAAACTCATCAATGTATCTT
ATCATGTCTGGATCTGATCACTGCTTGAGCCTAGGAGATCCGAACCAGATAAGTGAAATCTAGTTCCAAA
CTATTTTGTCATTTTTAATTTTCGTATTAGCTTACGACGCTACACCCAGTTCCCATCTATTTTGTCACTC
TTCCCTAAATAATCCTTAAAAACTCCATTTCCACCCCTCCCAGTTCCCAACTATTTTGTCCGCCCACAGC
GGGGCATTTTTCTTCCTGTTATGTTTTTAATCAAACATCCTGCCAACTCCATGTGACAAACCGTCATCTT
CGGCTACTTT
Features (pLannotate 1.2.2; 18 found; start..end, strand, type, name):
     81..97      +  CDS            lacZα (fragment): LacZα fragment of β-galactosidase; lacZ fragment
    102..556     +  rep_origin     f1 ori (sequence partly withheld): f1 bacteriophage origin of replication; arrow indicates direction of (+) strand synthesis
    582..686     +  promoter       AmpR promoter: bla
    687..1547    +  CDS            AmpR: β-lactamase; bla; confers resistance to ampicillin, carbenicillin, and related antibiotics
   1718..2306    +  rep_origin     ori: high-copy-number ColE1/pMB1/pBR322/pUC origin of replication
   2492..2543    -  misc_feature   bom (fragment): basis of mobility region from pBR322
   2611..2835    -  mobile_element Tn7R: mini-Tn7 element (right end of the Tn7 transposon) Tn7
   2902..3435    -  CDS            GmR: gentamycin acetyltransferase; aacC1; confers resistance to gentamycin
   3624..3652    -  promoter       Pc promoter: intI1 (promoter lies within the coding sequence); class 1 integron promoter
   3630..3989    -  CDS            YPR2_ECOLX (fragment): Protein predicted: Swiss-Prot protein existence level 4. From Escherichia coli.
   4160..4208    -  polyA_signal   HSV TK poly(A) signal: herpes simplex virus thymidine kinase polyadenylation signal (Cole and Stacy, 1985)
   4282..4605    -  CDS            RBX1 (sequence withheld): RBX1_HUMAN - Also known as RNF75, ROC1 From Homo sapiens (Human).
   4646..4755    -  promoter       p10 promoter: baculovirus promoter for expression in insect cells
   4779..4870    +  promoter       polyhedrin promoter: polh from Autographa californica; promoter for the baculovirus polyhedrin gene
   4967..7201    +  CDS            Cul2: CUL2_MOUSE - Experimental evidence at protein level: Swiss-Prot protein existence level 1. Core component of multiple cullin-RING-based ECS (ElonginB/C- CUL2/5-SOCS-box protein) E3 ubiquitin-protein ligase complexes, which mediate the ubiquitination of target proteins. ECS complexes and ARIH1 collaborate in tandem to mediate ubiquitination of target proteins (By similarity). May serve as a rigid scaffold in the complex and may contribute to catalysis through positioning of the substrate and the ubiquitin-conjugating enzyme. The E3 ubiquitin-protein ligase activity of the complex is dependent o
   7249..7332    +  CDS            large T antigen (fragment): large T antigen from SV40 (simian virus 40)
   7355..7489    +  polyA_signal   SV40 poly(A) signal: SV40 polyadenylation signal
   7518..7683    -  mobile_element Tn7L: mini-Tn7 element (left end of the Tn7 transposon) Tn7
