[The description below was written by a language model from this plasmid's Addgene catalogue record and pLannotate feature annotations shown in this document.]
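Description:
pFastBac Dual His6-TEV-CUL2, Rbx1 is a baculovirus donor (transfer) plasmid built on the pFastBac Dual backbone for co-expressing two mouse proteins, the cullin scaffold CUL2 and its RING partner Rbx1, in Sf9 insect cells. In E. coli it is maintained through a high-copy ColE1/pUC-type origin and selected with ampicillin via the β-lactamase gene; an f1 origin is also present. The expression region is flanked by the Tn7R and Tn7L ends of a mini-Tn7 element, which also encloses a gentamicin acetyltransferase gene driven by the Pc integron promoter. In this type of system, the mini-Tn7 segment is transposed into a baculovirus shuttle genome (bacmid), with gentamicin resistance marking the transferred cassette, and the resulting recombinant bacmid is used to generate virus for insect cell infection.

The payload consists of two divergently oriented expression units placed back to back. The polyhedrin promoter drives Cul2 on the forward strand, terminated by an SV40 polyadenylation signal. According to the catalogue entry and the plasmid name, Cul2 carries an N-terminal 6xHis tag followed by a TEV protease site, although the tag and cleavage site are not annotated separately in the feature table. The p10 promoter drives Rbx1 in the opposite direction, ending at an HSV thymidine kinase polyadenylation signal. The automated annotation matched this reading frame to human RBX1, whereas the depositor records it as mouse. Co-production from one virus is intended to support purification of CUL2 and Rbx1, the core of cullin-RING E3 ubiquitin ligases, with the His tag available for affinity capture and the TEV site for tag removal.
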