Addgene plasmid #231000: pFastBac Dual His6-TEV-CUL2, Rbx1
Purpose: Dual expression vector containing mouse CUL2 and Rbx1 for protein puritification from SF9 insect cells
Depositing lab: Michael Rape. Depositing organization: University of California, Berkeley. Publication: A Cellular Mechanism to Detect and Alleviate Reductive Stress. Manford AG, Rodriguez-Perez F, Shih KY, Shi Z, Berdan CA, Choe M, Titov DV, Nomura DK, Rape M. Cell. 2020 Oct 1;183(1):46-61.e21. doi: 10.1016/j.cell.2020.08.034. Epub 2020 Sep 16. PubMed 32941802.
Backbone
  Vector backbone: pFastbac Duel
  Vector type: Insect Expression
  Selectable markers: Gentamicin
Growth in bacteria
  Bacterial resistance: Ampicillin, 100 μg/mL
  Growth temperature: 37°C
  Growth strain: DH5alpha
  Copy number: Unknown
Gene/Insert 1
  Gene/Insert name: Rbx1
  Species: M. musculus (mouse)
  Insert size (bp): 327
  Entrez Gene: Rbx1 (a.k.a. 1500002P15Rik, ROC1)
  Cloning method: Restriction Enzyme; 5′ cloning site XhoI (not destroyed); 3′ cloning site KpnI (not destroyed)
  Sequencing primers: 5′ TGGGACGGTATGAATAATCC
Gene/Insert 2
  Gene/Insert name: CUL2
  Species: M. musculus (mouse)
  Insert size (bp): 2287
  Entrez Gene: Cul2 (a.k.a. 1300003D18Rik, 4932411N15Rik, mKIAA4106)
  Tag / fusion protein: 6x HIS (N terminal on insert)
  Cloning method: Restriction Enzyme; 5′ cloning site BamHI (not destroyed); 3′ cloning site XbaI (not destroyed)
  Sequencing primers: 5′ GGATTATTCATACCGTCCCA; 3′ CAAATGTGGTATGGCTGATT
Terms and licenses: Academic/Nonprofit Terms; Industry Terms: Not Available to Industry
How to cite: pFastBac Dual His6-TEV-CUL2, Rbx1 was a gift from Michael Rape (Addgene plasmid # 231000 ; http://n2t.net/addgene:231000 ; RRID:Addgene_231000)
